>Addgene plasmid #179012 | pBBK28 pHomL-TDH3p-GFPdropout-Link-Neon(gfp)-SSA1t-HomR (AmpR) | addgene full sequence | sequence record 368804 | Addgene NGS Result
TTACCAATGCTTAATCAGTGAGGCACCTATCTCAGCGATCTGTCTATTTCGTTCATCCATAGTTGCCTGA
CTCCCCGTCGTGTAGATAACTACGATACGGGAGGGCTTACCATCTGGCCCCAGTGCTGCAATGATACCGC
GGGACCCACGCTCACCGGCTCCAGATTTATCAGCAATAAACCAGCCAGCCGGAAGGGCCGAGCGCAGAAG
TGGTCCTGCAACTTTATCCGCCTCCATCCAGTCTATTAATTGTTGCCGGGAAGCTAGAGTAAGTAGTTCG
CCAGTTAATAGTTTGCGCAACGTTGTTGCCATTGCTACAGGCATCGTGGTGTCACGCTCGTCGTTTGGTA
TGGCTTCATTCAGCTCCGGTTCCCAACGATCAAGGCGAGTTACATGATCCCCCATGTTGTGCAAAAAAGC
GGTTAGCTCCTTCGGTCCTCCGATCGTTGTCAGAAGTAAGTTGGCCGCAGTGTTATCACTCATGGTTATG
GCAGCACTGCATAATTCTCTTACTGTCATGCCATCCGTAAGATGCTTTTCTGTGACTGGTGAGTACTCAA
CCAAGTCATTCTGAGAATAGTGTATGCGGCGACCGAGTTGCTCTTGCCCGGCGTCAATACGGGATAATAC
CGCGCCACATAGCAGAACTTTAAAAGTGCTCATCATTGGAAAACGTTCTTCGGGGCGAAAACTCTCAAGG
ATCTTACCGCTGTTGAGATCCAGTTCGATGTAACCCACTCGTGCACCCAACTGATCTTCAGCATCTTTTA
CTTTCACCAGCGTTTCTGGGTGAGCAAAAACAGGAAGGCAAAATGCCGCAAAAAAGGGAATAAGGGCGAC
ACGGAAATGTTGAATACTCATACTCTTCCTTTTTCAATATTATTGAAGCATTTATCAGGGTTATTGTCTC
ATGAGCGGATACATATTTGAATGTATTTAGAAAAATAAACAAATAGGGGTTCCGCGCACATTTCCCCGAA
AAGTGCCACCTGTCATGACCAAAATCCCTTAACGTGAGTTTTCGTTCCACTGAGCGTCAGACCCCGTAGA
AAAGATCAAAGGATCTTCTTGAGATCCTTTTTTTCTGCGCGTAATCTGCTGCTTGCAAACAAAAAAACCA
CCGCTACCAGCGGTGGTTTGTTTGCCGGATCAAGAGCTACCAACTCTTTTTCCGAAGGTAACTGGCTTCA
GCAGAGCGCAGATACCAAATACTGTTCTTCTAGTGTAGCCGTAGTTAGGCCACCACTTCAAGAACTCTGT
AGCACCGCCTACATACCTCGCTCTGCTAATCCTGTTACCAGTGGCTGCTGCCAGTGGCGATAAGTCGTGT
CTTACCGGGTTGGACTCAAGACGATAGTTACCGGATAAGGCGCAGCGGTCGGGCTGAACGGGGGGTTCGT
GCACACAGCCCAGCTTGGAGCGAACGACCTACACCGAACTGAGATACCTACAGCGTGAGCTATGAGAAAG
CGCCACGCTTCCCGAAGGGAGAAAGGCGGACAGGTATCCGGTAAGCGGCAGGGTCGGAACAGGAGAGCGC
ACGAGGGAGCTTCCAGGGGGAAACGCCTGGTATCTTTATAGTCCTGTCGGGTTTCGCCACCTCTGACTTG
AGCGTCGATTTTTGTGATGCTCGTCAGGGGGGCGGAGCCTATGGAAAAACGCCAGCAACGCGGCCTTTTT
ACGGTTCCTGGCCTTTTGCTGGCCTTTTGCTCACATGTTCTTTCCTGCGTTATCCCCTGATTCTGTGGAT
AACCGTGCGGCCGCCAATGTTATCTATTGGCAGATGTTCATACGGGGCTTTCAAATATTGATGAAATTAT
GTGATGTTTAGAAGAAGATTCGAACTGTTTTCAGTAGATTTGGTAACTGTGCAACCATAACTCATGCCCC
CTATTTATCGGCATTGAGATTGTAAAGGAAGTAAAACGCATTTTTGCAGATCTGTTCTCTTATGTATTTT
TAATCGTCCTTGTATGGAAGTATCAAAGGGGACGTTCTTCACCTCCTTGGAAAACGCAAACTTTCTTTTT
GCCTATCACAGTATCTTATCGAGCTAACTATTTTCGACACACATGAAAAAGCAGAAATATTAACGAAAAA
GAAAAGAAAGACCATGTCATGTACGGGCAATCAGAATATGCAAGATGAGCGGGAACGGGCGAAATGTGCA
CGCGCACAACTTACGAAACGCGGATGAGTCACTGACAGCCACCGCAGAGGTTCTGACTCCTACTGAGCTC
TATTGGAGGTGGCAGAACCGGTAATCCCACAGTGAGCAACTTGACAAACCAACAGATATAGGCTGTGTCT
TAAAATATACCATCCAATACCTTGATGAACTTTTCAAAGATGACTAAAATAAGTGAAATTTCAACATTAA
CTTCGAGCTGTAAACACAGTGGTTTCTTTGCATAAACACCATCAGCCTCAAGTCGTCAAGTAAAGATTTC
GTGTTCATGCAGATAGATAACAATCTATATGTTGATAATTAGCGTTGCCTCATCAATGCGTACACGAAGA
ATATACTAAAAAATGAGCAGGCAAGATAAACGAAGGCAAAGATGACAGAGCAGAAAGCCCTAGTAAAGCG
TATTACAAATGAAACCAAGATTCAGATTGCGATCCCTGAATTCGCATCTAGATGGTAGAGCCACAAACAG
CCGGTACAAGCAACGATCTCCAGGACCATCTGAATCATGCGCGGATGACACGAACTCACGACGGCGATCA
CAGACATTAACCCACAGTACAGACACTGCGACAACGTGGCAATTCGTCGCAATACCGTCTCACTGAACTG
GCCGATAATTGCAGACGAACGCAGTTCGAGTTTATCATTATCAATACTGCCATTTCAAAGAATACGTAAA
TAATTAATAGTAGTGATTTTCCTAACTTTATTTAGTCAAAAAATTAGCCTTTTAATTCTGCTGTAACCCG
TACATGCCCAAAATAGGGGGCGGGTTACACAGAATATATAACATCGTAGGTGTCTGGGTGAACAGTTTAT
TCCTGGCATCCACTAAATATAATGGAGCCCGCTTTTTAAGCTGGCATCCAGAAAAAAAAAGAATCCCAGC
ACCAAAATATTGTTTTCTTCACCAACCATCAGTTCATAGGTCCATTCTCTTAGCGCAACTACAGAGAACA
GGGGCACAAACAGGCAAAAAACGGGCACAACCTCAATGGAGTGATGCAACCTGCCTGGAGTAAATGATGA
CACAAGGCAATTGACCCACGCATGTATCTATCTCATTTTCTTACACCTTCTATTACCTTCTGCTCTCTCT
GATTTGGAAAAAGCTGAAAAAAAAGGTTGAAACCAGTTCCCTGAAATTATTCCCCTACTTGACTAATAAG
TATATAAAGACGGTAGGTATTGATTGTAATTCTGTAAATCTATTTCTTAAACTTCTTAAATTCTACTTTT
ATAGTTAGTCTTTTTTTTAGTTTTAAAACACCAAGAACTTAGTTTCGAATAAACACACATAAACAAACAA
AAGATCTATGTGAGACCGAAAGTGAAACGTGATTTCATGCGTCATTTTGAACATTTTGTAAATCTTATTT
AATAATGTGTGCGGCAATTCACATTTAATTTATGAATGTTTTCTTAACATCGCGGCAACTCAAGAAACGG
CAGGTTCGGATCTTAGCTACTAGAGAAAGAGGAGAAATACTAGATGCGTAAAGGCGAAGAGCTGTTCACT
GGTGTCGTCCCTATTCTGGTGGAACTGGATGGTGATGTCAACGGTCATAAGTTTTCCGTGCGTGGCGAGG
GTGAAGGTGACGCAACTAATGGTAAACTGACGCTGAAGTTCATCTGTACTACTGGTAAACTGCCGGTTCC
TTGGCCGACTCTGGTAACGACGCTGACTTATGGTGTTCAGTGCTTTGCTCGTTATCCGGACCATATGAAG
CAGCATGACTTCTTCAAGTCCGCCATGCCGGAAGGCTATGTGCAGGAACGCACGATTTCCTTTAAGGATG
ACGGCACGTACAAAACGCGTGCGGAAGTGAAATTTGAAGGCGATACCCTGGTAAACCGCATTGAGCTGAA
AGGCATTGACTTTAAAGAGGACGGCAATATCCTGGGCCATAAGCTGGAATACAATTTTAACAGCCACAAT
GTTTACATCACCGCCGATAAACAAAAAAATGGCATTAAAGCGAATTTTAAAATTCGCCACAACGTGGAGG
ATGGCAGCGTGCAGCTGGCTGATCACTACCAGCAAAACACTCCAATCGGTGATGGTCCTGTTCTGCTGCC
AGACAATCACTATCTGAGCACGCAAAGCGTTCTGTCTAAAGATCCGAACGAGAAACGCGATCATATGGTT
CTGCTGGAGTTCGTAACCGCAGCGGGCATCACGCATGGTATGGATGAACTGTACAAATGACCAGGCATCA
AATAAAACGAAAGGCTCAGTCGAAAGACTGGGCCTTTCGTTTTATCTGTTGTTTGTCGGTGAACGCTCTC
TACTAGAGTCACACTGGCTCACCTTCGGGTGGGCCTTTCTGCGTTTATAGGTCTCAATCCGGTCCTTCTG
GCCCAACTGGCATGGTTTCTAAGGGTGAAGAAGATAACATGGCTTCTTTGCCAGCCACCCACGAGTTGCA
CATCTTCGGTTCCATTAACGGTGTCGACTTCGATATGGTCGGTCAAGGTACCGGTAACCCAAACGACGGT
TACGAAGAATTGAACTTGAAGTCTACCAAGGGCGACTTGCAGTTCTCCCCTTGGATTTTGGTTCCACACA
TCGGTTACGGTTTCCACCAATACTTGCCATACCCAGACGGTATGTCCCCATTCCAAGCCGCCATGGTTGA
CGGTTCTGGTTACCAAGTCCACAGAACCATGCAATTCGAAGATGGTGCTTCCTTGACCGTGAACTACAGA
TACACCTACGAAGGTTCTCACATCAAGGGCGAAGCCCAAGTTAAGGGTACCGGTTTCCCTGCTGACGGTC
CAGTCATGACTAACTCCTTGACCGCTGCTGACTGGTGTCGTTCCAAGAAAACCTACCCAAACGATAAGAC
CATCATTTCCACTTTCAAGTGGTCCTACACCACCGGTAACGGCAAGAGATACCGCTCTACCGCTCGTACC
ACCTACACCTTCGCCAAGCCAATGGCTGCCAACTACTTGAAGAACCAGCCTATGTACGTTTTCCGTAAGA
CCGAGCTGAAGCATTCCAAGACTGAATTGAACTTCAAGGAATGGCAAAAGGCTTTCACCGACGTCATGGG
TATGGACGAATTGTACAAGTAACTCGAGTGGCGCCAATTGGTGCGGCAATTGATAATAACGAAAATGTCT
TTTAATGATCTGGGTATAATGAGGAATTTTCCGAACGTTTTTACTTTATATATATATATACATGTAACAT
ATATTCTATACGCTATAGAGAAAGGAAATTTTTCAATTAAAAAAAAAATAGAGAAAGAGTTTCACTTCTT
GATTATCGCTAACACTAATGGTTGAAGTACTGCTACTTTAATTTTATGCTGCCAATGAGACGACGGGGTC
ATCACGGCTCATCATGCGCCAAACAAATGTGTGCAATACACGCTCGGATGACTGCATGATGACCGCACTG
ACTGGGGACAGCAGATCCACCTAAGCCTGTGAGAGAAGCAGACACCCGACAGATCAAGGCAGTTAACTAG
TGCACTGCAGTACAAATCGTCCCCAACAAAAGTGGGCTCTCAAAATTCATCACATTTAAATGCATATAGG
AAGAGCAACAGTTGGTTTGCATCTGATGTTCCTTAAAGATTTCGACATAATGTGCGAAGTAGATCCCTTC
AGCACTGTACTTGTTTTTGCGACTAGATTGTAAATCATTCTTTATTTAATCTCTTTCTTTAACTACTGCT
TAAAGTATAATTTGGTCCGTAGTTTAATAACTATACTAAGCGAACGCTCTCTCGAAATTTTTCTTAACGC
GTCCTTGTACTGCGTCTAACGCTTTTGCCACTTGGATTTCTATTATAGGAAATAGTCTCACTTACTGGGC
GACGAATTTTCGCGTTTTGATGAAGCACAGGAAGAATTTCTTTATGCTCAGAAGTTTGACAGCAAGCAAG
TTCATCATTCGAACTAGCCTTATTGTTTTAGTTCAGTGACAGCGAACTGCCGTACTCGATGCTTTATTTC
TCACGGTAGAGCGGAAGAACAGATAGATCCCTACATATTGCTACCACTTCTATTACACAATAGTTTCAAT
AGCTTGCAGCGTAGCTAAACTCTAAAATTTATCTAAATCACTCATATAAACCGAACCCTTCCCCTTCCGC
TTATAGTACAGCTGATGCTCCTTCACTATTTTAACATGTGGAATTCTTGAAAGAATGAAATCGCCATGCC
AAGCCATCACACGGTCTTTTATGCAATTGATTGACCGCCTGCAACACATAGGCAGTAAAATTTTTACAAG
CAGTAGCAGAACAGGCCACACAATCGCAAGTGATTAACGTCCACACAGGTATAGGGTTTCTGGACCATAT
GATACATGCTCTGGCCAAGCATTCCGGCTGGTCGCTAATCGTTGAGTGCCGAGCGGCCGCGATTATCAAA
AAGGATCTTCACCTAGATCCTTTTAAATTAAAAATGAAGTTTTAAATCAATCTAAAGTATATATGAGTAA
ACTTGGTCTGACAG
Features (pLannotate 1.2.2; 13 found; start..end, strand, type, name):
      1..861     -  CDS            AmpR: β-lactamase; bla; confers resistance to ampicillin, carbenicillin, and related antibiotics
    862..966     -  promoter       AmpR promoter: bla
   1069..1657    +  rep_origin     ori: high-copy-number ColE1/pMB1/pBR322/pUC origin of replication
   2391..2510    +  rep_origin     ARS1 (fragment): S. cerevisiae autonomously replicating sequence ARS1/ARS416
   2515..2561    +  promoter       HIS3 promoter (fragment): S. cerevisiae HIS3
   2562..2624    +  CDS            HIS3 (fragment): imidazoleglycerol-phosphate dehydratase, required for histidine biosynthesis; S. cerevisiae HIS3; yeast auxotrophic marker
   2835..3501    +  promoter       GAP promoter: S. cerevisiae TDH3; promoter for glyceraldehyde-3-phosphate dehydrogenase
   3684..4397    +  CDS            superfolder GFP: GFP variant that folds robustly even when fused to poorly folded proteins (Pédelacq et al., 2006)
   4409..4480    +  terminator     rrnB T1 terminator: transcription terminator T1 from the E. coli rrnB gene
   4496..4523    +  terminator     T7Te terminator: phage T7 early transcription terminator
   4562..5269    +  CDS            mNeonGreen: mNeonGreen is a basic (constitutively fluorescent) green/yellow fluorescent protein published in 2013, derived from Branchiostoma lanceolatum. It is reported to be a very rapidly-maturing monomer with moderate acid sensitivity.
   6315..6341    +  rep_origin     ARS1 (fragment): S. cerevisiae autonomously replicating sequence ARS1/ARS416
   6438..6559    +  CDS            HIS3 (fragment): imidazoleglycerol-phosphate dehydratase, required for histidine biosynthesis; S. cerevisiae HIS3; yeast auxotrophic marker
