[The description below was written by a language model from this plasmid's Addgene catalogue record and pLannotate feature annotations shown in this document.]
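Description:
pBBK28 pHomL-TDH3p-GFPdropout-Link-Neon(gfp)-SSA1t-HomR (AmpR) is an empty parent vector from the Markerless Yeast Localization and Overexpression (MyLO) CRISPR-Cas9 toolkit, built on the pYTK089 backbone by BsaI Golden Gate assembly. It is a 6,664 nt yeast expression-type plasmid that is propagated in E. coli at high copy through a ColE1/pUC-type origin and selected with ampicillin via the β-lactamase gene and its native promoter. No complete yeast selectable marker or functional yeast origin is annotated, which fits its stated role as a source of markerless integration cassettes rather than an episomal vector.

The payload is flanked by left and right homology arms (HomL and HomR). The short ARS1 and HIS3 fragments detected on either side of the cassette probably lie within these arms, although the record does not define the target locus. Between the arms, the strong constitutive S. cerevisiae TDH3 (GAP) promoter precedes a GFP dropout module: a superfolder GFP coding sequence followed by the bacterial rrnB T1 and T7Te terminators. In this style of Golden Gate cloning, the dropout acts as a visual screen in E. coli, as colonies that have replaced it with a gene of interest lose fluorescence. Downstream, as indicated by the name, a linker joins the cloning site to mNeonGreen, followed by the SSA1 terminator, which is named but not annotated in the feature table.

Inserting an open reading frame therefore yields a TDH3-driven, C-terminally mNeonGreen-tagged gene, suitable for Cas9-assisted genomic integration and for overexpression and localization studies in yeast.
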