Addgene plasmid #179012: pBBK28 pHomL-TDH3p-GFPdropout-Link-Neon(gfp)-SSA1t-HomR (AmpR)
Purpose: (Empty Backbone) Parent vector for markerless yeast integration cassettes with C-terminal Neon(gfp)-tagged genes
Depositing lab: Vincent Martin. Depositing organization: Concordia University. Publication: The MyLo CRISPR-Cas9 Toolkit: A Markerless Yeast Localization and Overexpression CRISPR-Cas9 Toolkit. Bean BDM, Whiteway M, Martin VJJ. G3 (Bethesda). 2022 Jun 16. pii: 6609175. doi: 10.1093/g3journal/jkac154. PubMed 35708612.
Backbone
  Vector backbone: pYTK089 (ColE1, AmpR)
  Vector type: Yeast Expression
Growth in bacteria
  Bacterial resistance: Ampicillin, 100 μg/mL
  Growth temperature: 37°C
  Growth strain: DH5alpha
  Copy number: High Copy
Gene/Insert
  Gene/Insert name: None
Terms and licenses: Academic/Nonprofit Terms; Industry Terms: Not Available to Industry
Depositor comments: Part of the Markerless Yeast Localization and Overexpression (MyLO) CRISPR-Cas9 Toolkit. Vector cloned using BsaI Golden Gate cloning
How to cite: pBBK28 pHomL-TDH3p-GFPdropout-Link-Neon(gfp)-SSA1t-HomR (AmpR) was a gift from Vincent Martin (Addgene plasmid # 179012 ; http://n2t.net/addgene:179012 ; RRID:Addgene_179012)
